>Addgene plasmid #202336 | 90.a_pSTC0-zeo | addgene full sequence | sequence record 405929 | Addgene NGS Result
GTATCTCAGTTCGGTGTAGGTCGTTCGCTCCAAGCTGGGCTGTGTGCACGAACCCCCCGTTCAGCCCGAC
CGCTGCGCCTTATCCGGTAACTATCGTCTTGAGTCCAACCCGGTAAGACACGACTTATCGCCACTGGCAG
CAGCCACTGGTAACAGGATTAGCAGAGCGAGGTATGTAGGCGGTGCTACAGAGTTCTTGAAGTGGTGGCC
TAACTACGGCTACACTAGAAGAACAGTATTTGGTATCTGCGCTCTGCTGAAGCCAGTTACCTTCGGAAAA
AGAGTTGGTAGCTCTTGATCCGGCAAACAAACCACCGCTGGTAGCGGTGGTTTTTTTGTTTGCAAGCAGC
AGATTACGCGCAGAAAAAAAGGATCTCAAGAAGATCCTTTGATCTTTTCTACGGGGTCTGACGCTCAGTG
GAACGAAAACTCACGTTAAGGGATTTTGGTCATGAGATTATCAAAAAGGATCTTCACCTAGATCCTTTTA
AATTAAAAATGAAGTTTTAAATCAATCTAAAGTATATATGAGTAAACTTGGTCTGACAGCTCGAGTCCCG
TCAAGTCAGCGTAATGCTCTGCCAGTGTTACAACCAATTAACCAATTCTGATCAGTCCTGCTCCTCGGCC
ACGAAGTGCACGCAGTTGCCGGCCGGGTCGCGCAGGGCGAACTCCCGCCCCCACGGCTGCTCGCCGATCT
CGGTCATGGCCGGCCCGGAGGCGTCCCGGAAGTTCGTGGACACGACCTCCGACCACTCGGCGTACAGCTC
GTCCAGGCCGCGCACCCACACCCAGGCCAGGGTGTTGTCCGGCACCACCTGGTCCTGGACCGCGCTGATG
AACAGGGTCACGTCGTCCCGGACCACACCGGCGAAGTCGTCCTCCACGAAGTCCCGGGAGAACCCGAGCC
GGTCGGTCCAGAACTCGACCGCTCCGGCGACGTCGCGCGCGGTGAGCACCGGAACGGCACTGGTCAACTT
GGCCATAACACCCCTTGTATTACTGTTTATGTAAGCAGACAGTTTTATTGTTCATGATGATATATTTTTA
TCTTGTGCAATGTAACATCAGAGATTTTGAGACACAACGTGGCTTTGTTGAATAAATCGAACTTTTGCTG
AGTTGAAGGATCAGCTCGAGTTACCAATGCTTAATCAGTGAGGCACCTATCTCAGCGATCTGTCTATTTC
GTTCATCCATAGTTGCCTGAGTCTCCGTTATGTAGATAACTACGATACGGGAGGGCTTACCATCTGGCCC
CAGTGCTGCAACGATACCGCGAGACCCACGCTCACCGGCTCCAGTTTTATCAGCAATAAACCAGCCAGCC
GGAAGAACCGAGCGCAGAAGTGGTCCTGCAACTTTATCCGCCTCCATCCAACGTATTAATTGTTGTTGGG
AAGCGGGTGAAAGTAGTTCGCCAGTTAATAGTTTGCGCAACGTTTGTGCCATTGCTGCAGGGGTCGTGGT
GTCACGCTCGTCGCCTGGCAAGGCTTCATTCAGCTCCGGTTCCCAACGATCAAGGCGAGTTACTTGATCC
CCGGTGTTTCTCAAAAAAGCGGTTAGCTCTTGCGGTCCTCCGATCGTTGTCAGAAGTAAGTTGGCAGCAG
TGTTATCACTCATGGTTATGGCAGCACTGCATAATTCCCCTACTGTCATGCCATCCGTAAGATGCTTTTC
TGTGACTGGTGAGTACTCAACCAAGTCGCTCTGGCGATAGTGTATGCGGCGGTCGAGTTGCTCTTGCCCG
GCGTCAACACGGGATAATACCGCACCACATAGCAGAACTTTAAAAGTGCTCATCATTGGAAAACGTTCAT
CAGCGCGATAACTCTCAAGGATCTTACCGCTCGCGAGATCCAGTTCAGCGTAACCCACTCGTGCGTTCAA
CTGGCTTTCAGCATCTTTTACCTGCACCAGCGTTTCTGGGTGAGCAAAAACAGGAAGGCAAAATGCCGCA
AAAAAGGGAATAAGGGCGACACGAAAATGTTGAATACTCATACTCTTCCTTTTTCAATATTATTGAAGCA
TTTATCAGGGTTATTGTCTCATGAGCGGATACATATTTGAATGTATTTAGAAAAATAAACAAATAGGGGT
TCCGCGCACATTTCCCCGAAAAGTGCCACCTGACGTCTAAGAAACCATTATTATCATGACATTAACCTAT
AAAAATAGGCGTATCACGAGGCAGAATTTCAGATAAAAAAAATCCTTAGCTTTCGCTAAGGATGATTTCT
GGAATTCGCGGCCGCTGCTAGCCGTAAAGGAGAAGAACTTTTCACTGGAGTTGTCCCAATTCTTGTTGAA
TTAGATGGTGATGTTAATGGGCACAAATTTTCTGTCAGTGGAGAGGGTGAAGGTGATGCAACATACGGAA
AACTTACCCTTAAATTTATTTGCACTACTGGAAAACTACCTGTTCCATGGCCAACACTTGTCACTACTTT
CGGTTATGGTGTTCAATGCTTTGCGAGATACCCAGATCATATGAAACAGCATGACTTTTTCAAGAGTGCC
ATGCCCGAAGGTTATGTACAGGAAAGAACTATATTTTTCAAAGATGACGGGAACTACAAGACACGTGCTG
AAGTCAAGTTTGAAGGTGATACCCTTGTTAATAGAATCGAGTTAAAAGGTATTGATTTTAAAGAAGATGG
AAACATTCTTGGACACAAATTGGAATACAACTATAACTCACACAATGTATACATCATGGCAGACAAACAA
AAGAATGGAATCAAAGTTAACTTCAAAATTAGACACAACATTGAAGATGGAAGCGTTCAACTAGCAGACC
ATTATCAACAAAATACTCCAATTGGCGATGGCCCTGTCCTTTTACCAGACAACCATTACCTGTCCACACA
ATCTGCCCTTTCGAAAGATCCCAACGAAAAGAGAGACCACATGGTCCTTCTTGAGTTTGTAACAGCTGCT
GGGATTACACATGGCATGGATGAACTATACAAATAATAATACTAGAGCCAGGCATCAAATAAAACGAAAG
GCTCAGTCGAAAGACTGGGCCTTTCGTTTTATCTGTTGTTTGTCGGTGAACGCTCTCTACTAGAGTCACA
CTGGCTCACCTTCGGGTGGGCCTTTCTGCGTTTATATACTAGTAGCGGCCGCTGCAGTCCGGCAAAAAAG
GGCAAGGTGTCACCACCCTGCCCTTTTTCTTTAAAACCGAAAAGATTACTTCGCGTTATGCAGGCTTCCT
CGCTCACTGACTCGCTGCGCTCGGTCGTTCGGCTGCGGCGAGCGGTATCAGCTCACTCAAAGGCGGTAAT
ACGGTTATCCACAGAATCAGGGGATAACGCAGGAAAGAACATGTGAGCAAAAGGCCAGCAAAAGGCCAGG
AACCGTAAAAAGGCCGCGTTGCTGGCGTTTTTCCACAGGCTCCGCCCCCCTGACGAGCATCACAAAAATC
GACGCTCAAGTCAGAGGTGGCGAAACCCGACAGGACTATAAAGATACCAGGCGTTTCCCCCTGGAAGCTC
CCTCGTGCGCTCTCCTGTTCCGACCCTGCCGCTTACCGGATACCTGTCCGCCTTTCTCCCTTCGGGAAGC
GTGGCGCTTTCTCATAGCTCACGCTGTAG
Features (pLannotate 1.2.2; 10 found; start..end, strand, type, name):
    612..986     -  CDS            BleoR: antibiotic-binding protein; Sh ble from Streptoalloteichus hindustanus; confers resistance to bleomycin, phleomycin, and Zeocin™
   1144..2001    -  CDS            bla: BLAT_ECOLX - Experimental evidence at protein level: Swiss-Prot protein existence level 1. TEM-type are the most prevalent beta-lactamases in enterobacteria; they hydrolyze the beta-lactam bond in susceptible beta-lactam antibiotics, thus conferring resistance to penicillins and cephalosporins. TEM-3 and TEM-4 are capable of hydrolyzing cefotaxime and ceftazidime. TEM-5 is capable of hydrolyzing ceftazidime. TEM-6 is capable of hydrolyzing ceftazidime and aztreonam. TEM-8/CAZ-2, TEM- 16/CAZ-7 and TEM-24/CAZ-6 are markedly active against ceftazidime. IRT- 4 shows resistance to beta-lactamase in
   2002..2106    -  promoter       AmpR promoter: bla
   2196..2239    -  terminator     bacterial terminator: putative bacterial transcription terminator
   2263..2973    +  CDS            hfriFP: hfriFP is a fluorescent protein published in 2013, derived from Herbaspirillum frisingense.
   2996..3067    +  terminator     rrnB T1 terminator: transcription terminator T1 from the E. coli rrnB gene
   3083..3110    +  terminator     T7Te terminator: phage T7 early transcription terminator
   3117..3137    +  misc_feature   BioBrick suffix: universal suffix for all parts
   3138..3195    +  terminator     his operon terminator: This putative transcriptin terminator from the E. coli his operon has a 2-bp deletion introduced during synthesis. Its efficiency has not been determined.
   3390..379     -  rep_origin     ori (across the origin): high-copy-number ColE1/pMB1/pBR322/pUC origin of replication
