[The description below was written by a language model from this plasmid's Addgene catalogue record and pLannotate feature annotations shown in this document.]
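Description:
90.a_pSTC0-zeo is a small bacterial plasmid (about 3.6 kb by full-sequence NGS) carrying a synthetic designed protein, "90.a", in a modified pSTC0 backbone whose original kanamycin resistance cassette has been swapped for a Zeocin resistance cassette. It replicates in E. coli from a ColE1/pMB1/pUC-type origin; the catalogue lists copy number as unknown, although this class of origin is usually high copy. Selection is through the Sh ble gene (BleoR), whose product binds and sequesters bleomycin-family antibiotics.

The catalogue does not say what 90.a encodes beyond its synthetic origin and its link to work on evolution-informed protein design. The automated annotation, however, finds an 858-nt open reading frame matching TEM-type beta-lactamase (bla) immediately downstream of an AmpR (bla) promoter, on the same strand as BleoR. Because ampicillin is not listed as a selection marker, this TEM-like ORF is most plausibly the 90.a design itself, a beta-lactamase variant expressed from the native bla promoter, with Zeocin providing selection independent of the activity under test. That reading is an inference, not something the record states.

On the opposite strand, beyond a putative bacterial terminator, lies a 711-nt CDS annotated as the fluorescent protein hfriFP. No promoter for it is annotated. It is followed by rrnB T1, T7Te and his operon terminators and a BioBrick suffix, which suggests a BioBrick-derived scaffold. The role of this fluorescent protein cassette is not described. The plasmid presumably serves to express and functionally characterise the designed variant in bacteria.
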