Addgene plasmid #202336: 90.a_pSTC0-zeo
Purpose: Design 90.a in modified pSTC0 vector in which kan resistance cassette is replaced with zeo resistance cassette
Depositing lab: Nicholas Gauthier. Depositing organization: Dana-Farber Cancer Institute. Publication: Simultaneous enhancement of multiple functional properties using evolution-informed protein design. Fram B, Su Y, Truebridge I, Riesselman AJ, Ingraham JB, Passera A, Napier E, Thadani NN, Lim S, Roberts K, Kaur G, Stiffler MA, Marks DS, Bahl CD, Khan AR, Sander C, Gauthier NP. Nat Commun. 2024 Jun 20;15(1):5141. doi: 10.1038/s41467-024-49119-x. PubMed 38902262.
Backbone
  Vector backbone: pSTC0-zeo
Growth in bacteria
  Bacterial resistance: Bleocin (Zeocin), 50 μg/mL
  Growth temperature: 37°C
  Growth strain: DH5alpha
  Copy number: Unknown
Gene/Insert
  Gene/Insert name: 90.a
  Species: Synthetic
Terms and licenses: Academic/Nonprofit Terms; Industry Terms: Not Available to Industry
Depositor comments: Please visit https://doi.org/10.1101/2023.05.09.539914 for bioRxiv preprint.
How to cite: 90.a_pSTC0-zeo was a gift from Nicholas Gauthier (Addgene plasmid # 202336 ; http://n2t.net/addgene:202336 ; RRID:Addgene_202336)
